Addgene plasmid #75266: pcDNA3.1(+)-TTF-1-AD2-deletion
Purpose: Expresses a deletion mutant of human TTF-1 lacking the activation domain 2
Depositing lab: David Mu. Depositing organization: Pennsylvania State University, College of Medicine. Publication: Occludin is a direct target of thyroid transcription factor-1 (TTF-1/NKX2-1). Runkle EA, Rice SJ, Qi J, Masser D, Antonetti DA, Winslow MM, Mu D. J Biol Chem. 2012 Aug 17;287(34):28790-801. doi: 10.1074/jbc.M112.367987. Epub 2012 Jul 2. PubMed 22761434.
Backbone
  Vector backbone: pcDNA3.1(+)
  Backbone manufacturer: Invitrogen
  Vector type: Mammalian Expression
  Selectable markers: Neomycin (select with G418)
Growth in bacteria
  Bacterial resistance: Ampicillin, 100 μg/mL
  Growth temperature: 37°C
  Growth strain: DH5alpha
  Copy number: Unknown
Gene/Insert
  Gene/Insert name: TTF-1
  Species: H. sapiens (human)
  Mutation: AD2 (activation domain 2) deleted
  Entrez Gene: NKX2-1 (a.k.a. BCH, BHC, NK-2, NKX2.1, NKX2A, NMTC1, T/EBP, TEBP, TITF1, TTF-1, TTF1)
  Tag / fusion protein: none
  Cloning method: Restriction Enzyme; 5′ cloning site Xho I (not destroyed); 3′ cloning site Xho I (not destroyed)
  Sequencing primers: 5′ TAA TAC GAC TCA CTA TAG G; 3′ TAG AAG GCA CAG TCG AGG
Terms and licenses: Academic/Nonprofit Terms; Industry Terms: Not Available to Industry
How to cite: pcDNA3.1(+)-TTF-1-AD2-deletion was a gift from David Mu (Addgene plasmid # 75266 ; http://n2t.net/addgene:75266 ; RRID:Addgene_75266)
