[The description below was written by a language model from this plasmid's Addgene catalogue record and pLannotate feature annotations shown in this document.]
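Description:
pcDNA3.1(+)-TTF-1-AD2-deletion is a mammalian expression plasmid built on the Invitrogen pcDNA3.1(+) backbone that carries a mutant form of human thyroid transcription factor-1 (TTF-1, encoded by NKX2-1) from which activation domain 2 has been deleted. The annotated sequence (about 6.4 kb) shows a partial NKX2-1 coding region, consistent with the deletion, placed downstream of the human cytomegalovirus immediate early enhancer and promoter and followed by the bovine growth hormone polyadenylation signal. This arrangement gives strong constitutive transcription in transfected mammalian cells. A T7 promoter lies between the CMV promoter and the insert, which also permits in vitro transcription. The insert was cloned into a single XhoI site that is retained on both sides, and the protein carries no tag or fusion partner.

For propagation in E. coli the plasmid has a high-copy ColE1/pUC-type origin and a β-lactamase gene conferring ampicillin resistance. An f1 origin is also present, allowing single-stranded DNA production. Stable mammalian lines can be selected with G418 through a neomycin phosphotransferase cassette driven by the SV40 early promoter and terminated by the SV40 polyadenylation signal. The small annotated fragments (HIV-1 LTR, ble, lacI, bom and the lac promoter/operator region) are probably backbone remnants or short sequence matches rather than functional parts.

NKX2-1 is a transcription factor that activates thyroid-specific genes and is thought to contribute to lung development. This construct is suited to structure-function work, comparing the transactivation capacity of the AD2-deleted protein with other TTF-1 forms on target promoters. The associated study identified occludin as a direct TTF-1 target.
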