Features (pLannotate 1.2.2; 20 found; start..end, strand, type, name):
     28..80      -  misc_feature   bom (fragment): basis of mobility region from pBR322
    235..614     +  enhancer       CMV enhancer: human cytomegalovirus immediate early enhancer
    615..818     +  promoter       CMV promoter: human cytomegalovirus (CMV) immediate early promoter
    814..847     +  LTR            5' LTR (truncated) (fragment): truncated 5' long terminal repeat (LTR) from HIV-1
    863..881     +  promoter       T7 promoter: promoter for bacteriophage T7 RNA polymerase
    994..1935    +  CDS            NKX2-1 (fragment): NKX21_HUMAN - Also known as NKX2A, TITF1, TTF1. Experimental evidence at protein level: Swiss-Prot protein existence level 1. Transcription factor that binds and activates the promoter of thyroid specific genes such as thyroglobulin, thyroperoxidase, and thyrotropin receptor. Crucial in the maintenance of the thyroid differentiation phenotype. May play a role in lung development and surfactant homeostasis. Forms a regulatory loop with GRHL2 that coordinates lung epithelial cell morphogenesis and differentiation. Activates the transcription of GNRHR and plays a role in enhancing the circadian o
   1982..2206    +  polyA_signal   bGH poly(A) signal: bovine growth hormone polyadenylation signal
   2210..2231    +  promoter       SV40 promoter (fragment): SV40 enhancer and early promoter
   2252..2680    +  rep_origin     f1 ori (sequence partly withheld): f1 bacteriophage origin of replication; arrow indicates direction of (+) strand synthesis
   2694..3023    +  promoter       SV40 promoter: SV40 enhancer and early promoter
   3090..3881    +  CDS            neo: KKA2_KLEPN - Also known as kan, nptII. Experimental evidence at protein level: Swiss-Prot protein existence level 1. Resistance to kanamycin, neomycin, paromomycin, ribostamycin, butirosin and gentamicin B. From Klebsiella pneumoniae.
   3905..4063    +  CDS            ble (fragment): BLE_KLEPN - Experimental evidence at protein level: Swiss-Prot protein existence level 1. Binding protein with a strong affinity to the bleomycin family of antibiotics. Binds to CL990; an antimitotic-antibiotic compound. From Klebsiella pneumoniae.
   4058..4179    +  polyA_signal   SV40 poly(A) signal: SV40 polyadenylation signal
   4252..4268    -  protein_bind   lac operator: The lac repressor binds to the lac operator to inhibit transcription in E. coli. This inhibition can be relieved by adding lactose or isopropyl-β-D-thiogalactopyranoside (IPTG). lac repressor encoded by lacI
   4276..4306    -  promoter       lac promoter: promoter for the E. coli lac operon
   4321..4342    -  protein_bind   CAP binding site: CAP binding activates transcription in the presence of cAMP. E. coli catabolite activator protein
   4355..4447    -  CDS            lacI (fragment): lac repressor; lacI; The lac repressor binds to the lac operator to inhibit transcription in E. coli. This inhibition can be relieved by adding lactose or isopropyl-β-D-thiogalactopyranoside (IPTG).
   4630..5215    -  rep_origin     ori: high-copy-number ColE1/pMB1/pBR322/pUC origin of replication
   5386..6246    -  CDS            AmpR: β-lactamase; bla; confers resistance to ampicillin, carbenicillin, and related antibiotics
   6247..6351    -  promoter       AmpR promoter: bla
>Addgene plasmid #75266 | pcDNA3.1(+)-TTF-1-AD2-deletion | addgene full sequence | sequence record 147275 | Addgene assembled sequence
GACGGATCGGGAGATCTCCCGATCCCCTATGGTGCACTCTCAGTACAATCTGCTCTGATGCCGCATAGTT
AAGCCAGTATCTGCTCCCTGCTTGTGTGTTGGAGGTCGCTGAGTAGTGCGCGAGCAAAATTTAAGCTACA
ACAAGGCAAGGCTTGACCGACAATTGCATGAAGAATCTGCTTAGGGTTAGGCGTTTTGCGCTGCTTCGCG
ATGTACGGGCCAGATATACGCGTTGACATTGATTATTGACTAGTTATTAATAGTAATCAATTACGGGGTC
ATTAGTTCATAGCCCATATATGGAGTTCCGCGTTACATAACTTACGGTAAATGGCCCGCCTGGCTGACCG
CCCAACGACCCCCGCCCATTGACGTCAATAATGACGTATGTTCCCATAGTAACGCCAATAGGGACTTTCC
ATTGACGTCAATGGGTGGAGTATTTACGGTAAACTGCCCACTTGGCAGTACATCAAGTGTATCATATGCC
AAGTACGCCCCCTATTGACGTCAATGACGGTAAATGGCCCGCCTGGCATTATGCCCAGTACATGACCTTA
TGGGACTTTCCTACTTGGCAGTACATCTACGTATTAGTCATCGCTATTACCATGGTGATGCGGTTTTGGC
AGTACATCAATGGGCGTGGATAGCGGTTTGACTCACGGGGATTTCCAAGTCTCCACCCCATTGACGTCAA
TGGGAGTTTGTTTTGGCACCAAAATCAACGGGACTTTCCAAAATGTCGTAACAACTCCGCCCCATTGACG
CAAATGGGCGGTAGGCGTGTACGGTGGGAGGTCTATATAAGCAGAGCTCTCTGGCTAACTAGAGAACCCA
CTGCTTACTGGCTTATCGAAATTAATACGACTCACTATAGGGAGACCCAAGCTGGCTAGCGTTTAAACTT
AAGCTTGGTACCGAGCTCGGATCCACTAGTCCAGTGTGGTGGAATTCTGCAGATATCCAGCACAGTGGCG
GCCGCTCGAGACCATGTCGATGAGTCCAAAGCACACGACTCCGTTCTCAGTGTCTGACATCTTGAGTCCC
CTGGAGGAAAGCTACAAGAAAGTGGGCATGGAGGGCGGCGGCCTCGGGGCTCCGCTGGCGGCGTACAGGC
AGGGCCAGGCGGCACCGCCAACAGCGGCCATGCAGCAGCACGCCGTGGGGCACCACGGGGTGACCTCCCC
CGCCATCTCCCGCTTCATGGGCCCGGCGAGCGGCATGAACATGAGCGGCATGGGCGGCCTGGGCTCGCTG
GGGGACGTGAGCAAGAACATGGCCCCGCTGCCAAGCGCGCCGCGCAGGAAGCGCCGGGTGCTCTTCTCGC
AGGCGCAGGTGTACGAGCTGGAGCGACGCTTCAAGCAACAGAAGTACCTGTCGGCGCCGGAGCGCGAGCA
CCTGGCCAGCATGATCCACCTGACGCCCACGCAGGTCAAGATCTGGTTCCAGAACCACCGCTACAAAATG
AAGCGCCAGGCCAAGGACAAGGCGGCGCAGCAGCAACTGCAGCAGGACAGCGGCGGCGGCGGGGGCGGCG
GGGGCACCGGGTGCCCGCAGCAGCAACAGGCTCAGCAGCAGTCGCCGCGACGCGTGGCGGTGCCGGTCCT
GGTGAAAGACGGCAAACCGTGCCAGGCGGGTGCCCCCGCGCCGGGCGCCGCCAGCCTACAAGGCCACGCG
CAGCAGCAGGCGCAGCACCAGGCGCAGGCCGCGCAGGCGGCGGCAGCGGCCATCTCCGTGGGCAGCGGTG
GCGCCGGCCTTGGCGCACACCCGGGCCACCAGCCAGGCAGCGCAGGCCAGTCTCCGGACCTGGCGCACCA
CGCCGCCAGCCCCGCGGCGCTGCAGGGCCAGGTATCCAGCCTGTCCCACCTGAACTCCTCGGGCTCGGAC
TACGGCACCATGTCCTGCTCCACCTTGCTATACGGTCGGACCTGGTGACTCGAGTCTAGAGGGCCCGTTT
AAACCCGCTGATCAGCCTCGACTGTGCCTTCTAGTTGCCAGCCATCTGTTGTTTGCCCCTCCCCCGTGCC
TTCCTTGACCCTGGAAGGTGCCACTCCCACTGTCCTTTCCTAATAAAATGAGGAAATTGCATCGCATTGT
CTGAGTAGGTGTCATTCTATTCTGGGGGGTGGGGTGGGGCAGGACAGCAAGGGGGAGGATTGGGAAGACA
ATAGCAGGCATGCTGGGGATGCGGTGGGCTCTATGGCTTCTGAGGCGGAAAGAACCAGCTGGGGCTCTAG
GGGGTATCCCC
[124 nt withheld, positions 2252-2375]
C
[91 nt withheld, positions 2377-2467]
A
[49 nt withheld, positions 2469-2517]
CCTTTGACGTTGGAGTCCACGTTCTTT
[37 nt withheld, positions 2545-2581]
ACCCTATCTCGGTCTATTCTTTTGATTTATAAGGGATTTTGCCGATTTCGGCCTATTGGTTAAAAAATGA
GCTGATTTAACAAAAATTTAACGCGAATTAATTCTGTGGAATGTGTGTCAGTTAGGGTGTGGAAAGTCCC
CAGGCTCCCCAGCAGGCAGAAGTATGCAAAGCATGCATCTCAATTAGTCAGCAACCAGGTGTGGAAAGTC
CCCAGGCTCCCCAGCAGGCAGAAGTATGCAAAGCATGCATCTCAATTAGTCAGCAACCATAGTCCCGCCC
CTAACTCCGCCCATCCCGCCCCTAACTCCGCCCAGTTCCGCCCATTCTCCGCCCCATGGCTGACTAATTT
TTTTTATTTATGCAGAGGCCGAGGCCGCCTCTGCCTCTGAGCTATTCCAGAAGTAGTGAGGAGGCTTTTT
TGGAGGCCTAGGCTTTTGCAAAAAGCTCCCGGGAGCTTGTATATCCATTTTCGGATCTGATCAAGAGACA
GGATGAGGATCGTTTCGCATGATTGAACAAGATGGATTGCACGCAGGTTCTCCGGCCGCTTGGGTGGAGA
GGCTATTCGGCTATGACTGGGCACAACAGACAATCGGCTGCTCTGATGCCGCCGTGTTCCGGCTGTCAGC
GCAGGGGCGCCCGGTTCTTTTTGTCAAGACCGACCTGTCCGGTGCCCTGAATGAACTGCAGGACGAGGCA
GCGCGGCTATCGTGGCTGGCCACGACGGGCGTTCCTTGCGCAGCTGTGCTCGACGTTGTCACTGAAGCGG
GAAGGGACTGGCTGCTATTGGGCGAAGTGCCGGGGCAGGATCTCCTGTCATCTCACCTTGCTCCTGCCGA
GAAAGTATCCATCATGGCTGATGCAATGCGGCGGCTGCATACGCTTGATCCGGCTACCTGCCCATTCGAC
CACCAAGCGAAACATCGCATCGAGCGAGCACGTACTCGGATGGAAGCCGGTCTTGTCGATCAGGATGATC
TGGACGAAGAGCATCAGGGGCTCGCGCCAGCCGAACTGTTCGCCAGGCTCAAGGCGCGCATGCCCGACGG
CGAGGATCTCGTCGTGACCCATGGCGATGCCTGCTTGCCGAATATCATGGTGGAAAATGGCCGCTTTTCT
GGATTCATCGACTGTGGCCGGCTGGGTGTGGCGGACCGCTATCAGGACATAGCGTTGGCTACCCGTGATA
TTGCTGAAGAGCTTGGCGGCGAATGGGCTGACCGCTTCCTCGTGCTTTACGGTATCGCCGCTCCCGATTC
GCAGCGCATCGCCTTCTATCGCCTTCTTGACGAGTTCTTCTGAGCGGGACTCTGGGGTTCGAAATGACCG
ACCAAGCGACGCCCAACCTGCCATCACGAGATTTCGATTCCACCGCCGCCTTCTATGAAAGGTTGGGCTT
CGGAATCGTTTTCCGGGACGCCGGCTGGATGATCCTCCAGCGCGGGGATCTCATGCTGGAGTTCTTCGCC
CACCCCAACTTGTTTATTGCAGCTTATAATGGTTACAAATAAAGCAATAGCATCACAAATTTCACAAATA
AAGCATTTTTTTCACTGCATTCTAGTTGTGGTTTGTCCAAACTCATCAATGTATCTTATCATGTCTGTAT
ACCGTCGACCTCTAGCTAGAGCTTGGCGTAATCATGGTCATAGCTGTTTCCTGTGTGAAATTGTTATCCG
CTCACAATTCCACACAACATACGAGCCGGAAGCATAAAGTGTAAAGCCTGGGGTGCCTAATGAGTGAGCT
AACTCACATTAATTGCGTTGCGCTCACTGCCCGCTTTCCAGTCGGGAAACCTGTCGTGCCAGCTGCATTA
ATGAATCGGCCAACGCGCGGGGAGAGGCGGTTTGCGTATTGGGCGCTCTTCCGCTTCCTCGCTCACTGAC
TCGCTGCGCTCGGTCGTTCGGCTGCGGCGAGCGGTATCAGCTCACTCAAAGGCGGTAATACGGTTATCCA
CAGAATCAGGGGATAACGCAGGAAAGAACATGTGAGCAAAAGGCCAGCAAAAGGCCAGGAACCGTAAAAA
GGCCGCGTTGCTGGCGTTTTTCCATAGGCTCCGCCCCCCTGACGAGCATCACAAAAATCGACGCTCAAGT
CAGAGGTGGCGAAACCCGACAGGACTATAAAGATACCAGGCGTTTCCCCCTGGAAGCTCCCTCGTGCGCT
CTCCTGTTCCGACCCTGCCGCTTACCGGATACCTGTCCGCCTTTCTCCCTTCGGGAAGCGTGGCGCTTTC
TCATAGCTCACGCTGTAGGTATCTCAGTTCGGTGTAGGTCGTTCGCTCCAAGCTGGGCTGTGTGCACGAA
CCCCCCGTTCAGCCCGACCGCTGCGCCTTATCCGGTAACTATCGTCTTGAGTCCAACCCGGTAAGACACG
ACTTATCGCCACTGGCAGCAGCCACTGGTAACAGGATTAGCAGAGCGAGGTATGTAGGCGGTGCTACAGA
GTTCTTGAAGTGGTGGCCTAACTACGGCTACACTAGAAGAACAGTATTTGGTATCTGCGCTCTGCTGAAG
CCAGTTACCTTCGGAAAAAGAGTTGGTAGCTCTTGATCCGGCAAACAAACCACCGCTGGTAGCGGTTTTT
TTGTTTGCAAGCAGCAGATTACGCGCAGAAAAAAAGGATCTCAAGAAGATCCTTTGATCTTTTCTACGGG
GTCTGACGCTCAGTGGAACGAAAACTCACGTTAAGGGATTTTGGTCATGAGATTATCAAAAAGGATCTTC
ACCTAGATCCTTTTAAATTAAAAATGAAGTTTTAAATCAATCTAAAGTATATATGAGTAAACTTGGTCTG
ACAGTTACCAATGCTTAATCAGTGAGGCACCTATCTCAGCGATCTGTCTATTTCGTTCATCCATAGTTGC
CTGACTCCCCGTCGTGTAGATAACTACGATACGGGAGGGCTTACCATCTGGCCCCAGTGCTGCAATGATA
CCGCGAGACCCACGCTCACCGGCTCCAGATTTATCAGCAATAAACCAGCCAGCCGGAAGGGCCGAGCGCA
GAAGTGGTCCTGCAACTTTATCCGCCTCCATCCAGTCTATTAATTGTTGCCGGGAAGCTAGAGTAAGTAG
TTCGCCAGTTAATAGTTTGCGCAACGTTGTTGCCATTGCTACAGGCATCGTGGTGTCACGCTCGTCGTTT
GGTATGGCTTCATTCAGCTCCGGTTCCCAACGATCAAGGCGAGTTACATGATCCCCCATGTTGTGCAAAA
AAGCGGTTAGCTCCTTCGGTCCTCCGATCGTTGTCAGAAGTAAGTTGGCCGCAGTGTTATCACTCATGGT
TATGGCAGCACTGCATAATTCTCTTACTGTCATGCCATCCGTAAGATGCTTTTCTGTGACTGGTGAGTAC
TCAACCAAGTCATTCTGAGAATAGTGTATGCGGCGACCGAGTTGCTCTTGCCCGGCGTCAATACGGGATA
ATACCGCGCCACATAGCAGAACTTTAAAAGTGCTCATCATTGGAAAACGTTCTTCGGGGCGAAAACTCTC
AAGGATCTTACCGCTGTTGAGATCCAGTTCGATGTAACCCACTCGTGCACCCAACTGATCTTCAGCATCT
TTTACTTTCACCAGCGTTTCTGGGTGAGCAAAAACAGGAAGGCAAAATGCCGCAAAAAAGGGAATAAGGG
CGACACGGAAATGTTGAATACTCATACTCTTCCTTTTTCAATATTATTGAAGCATTTATCAGGGTTATTG
TCTCATGAGCGGATACATATTTGAATGTATTTAGAAAAATAAACAAATAGGGGTTCCGCGCACATTTCCC
CGAAAAGTGCCACCTGACGTC
