>Addgene plasmid #75266 | pcDNA3.1(+)-TTF-1-AD2-deletion | depositor partial sequence | sequence record 142298 | TTF-1 AD2 deletion mutant insert
ATGTCGATGAGTCCAAAGCACACGACTCCGTTCTCAGTGTCTGACATCTTGAGTCCCCTGGAGGAAAGCT
ACAAGAAAGTGGGCATGGAGGGCGGCGGCCTCGGGGCTCCGCTGGCGGCGTACAGGCAGGGCCAGGCGGC
ACCGCCAACAGCGGCCATGCAGCAGCACGCCGTGGGGCACCACGGCGCCGTCACCGCCGCCTACCACATG
ACGGCGGCGGGGGTGCCCCAGCTCTCGCACTCCGCCGTGGGGGGCTACTGCAACGGCAACCTGGGCAACA
TGAGCGAGCTGCCGCCGTACCAGGACACCATGAGGAACAGCGCCTCTGGCCCCGGATGGTACGGCGCCAA
CCCAGACCCGCGCTTCCCCGCCATCTCCCGCTTCATGGGCCCGGCGAGCGGCATGAACATGAGCGGCATG
GGCGGCCTGGGCTCGCTGGGGGACGTGAGCAAGAACATGGCCCCGCTGCCAAGCGCGCCGCGCAGGAAGC
GCCGGGTGCTCTTCTCGCAGGCGCAGGTGTACGAGCTGGAGCGACGCTTCAAGCAACAGAAGTACCTGTC
GGCGCCGGAGCGCGAGCACCTGGCCAGCATGATCCACCTGACGCCCACGCAGGTCAAGATCTGGTTCCAG
AACCACCGCTACAAAATGAAGCGCCAGGCCAAGGACAAGGCGGCGCAGCAGCAACTGCAGCAGGACAGCG
GCGGCGGCGGGGGCGGCGGGGGCACCGGGTGCCCGCAGCAGCAACAGGCTCAGCAGCAGTCGCCGCGACG
CGTGGCGGTGCCGGTCCTGGTGAAAGACGGCAAACCGTGCCAGGCGGGTGCCCCCGCGCCGGGCGCCGCC
AGCCTACAAGGCCACGCGCAGCAGCAGGCGCAGCACCAGGCGCAGGCCTAG
