>Addgene plasmid #75266 | pcDNA3.1(+)-TTF-1-AD2-deletion | addgene partial sequence | sequence record 146566 | CMV-F 5'-CGCAAATGGGCGGTAGGCGTG-3'
ACTAGAGAACCCACTGCTTACTGGCTTATCGAAATTAATACGACTCACTATAGGGAGACCCAAGCTGGCT
AGCGTTTAAACTTAAGCTTGGTACCGAGCTCGGATCCACTAGTCCAGTGTGGTGGAATTCTGCAGATATC
CAGCACAGTGGCGGCCGCTCGAGACCATGTCGATGAGTCCAAAGCACACGACTCCGTTCTCAGTGTCTGA
CATCTTGAGTCCCCTGGAGGAAAGCTACAAGAAAGTGGGCATGGAGGGCGGCGGCCTCGGGGCTCCGCTG
GCGGCGTACAGGCAGGGCCAGGCGGCACCGCCAACAGCGGCCATGCAGCAGCACGCCGTGGGGCACCACG
GCGCCGTCACCGCCGCCTACCACATGACGGCGGCGGGGGTGCCCCAGCTCTCGCACTCCGCCGTGGGGGG
CTACTGCAACGGCAACCTGGGCAACATGAGCGAGCTGCCGCCGTACCAGGACACCATGAGGAACAGCGCC
TCTGGCCCCGGATGGTACGGCGCCAACCCAGACCCGCGCTTCCCCGCCATCTCCCGCTTCATGGGCCCGG
CGAGCGGCATGAACATGAGCGGCATGGGCGGCCTGGGCTCGCTGGGGGACGTGAGCAAGAACATGGCCCC
GCTGCCAAGCGCGCCGCGCAGGAAGCGCCGGGTGCTCTTCTCGCAGGCGCAGGTGTACGAGCTGGAGCGA
CGCTTCAAGCAACAGAAGTACCTGTCGGCGCCGGAGCGCGAGCACCTGGCCAGCATGATCCACCTGACGC
CCACGCAGGTCAAGATCTGGTT
