>Addgene plasmid #75266 | pcDNA3.1(+)-TTF-1-AD2-deletion | addgene partial sequence | sequence record 147273 | BGH-rev 5'-TAGAAGGCACAGTCGAGG-3'
GCCTGCGCCTGGTGCTGCGCCTGCTGCTGCGCGTGGCCTTGTAGGCTGGCGGCGCCCGGCGCGGGGGCAC
CCGCCTGGCACGGTTTGCCGTCTTTCACCAGGACCGGCACCGCCACGCGTCGCGGCGACTGCTGCTGAGC
CTGTTGCTGCTGCGGGCACCCGGTGCCCCCGCCGCCCCCGCCGCCGCCGCTGTCCTGCTGCAGTTGCTGC
TGCGCCGCCTTGTCCTTGGCCTGGCGCTTCATTTTGTAGCGGTGGTTCTGGAACCAGATCTTGACCTGCG
TGGGCGTCAGGTGGATCATGCTGGCCAGGTGCTCGCGCTCCGGCGCCGACAGGTACTTCTGTTGCTTGAA
GCGTCGCTCCAGCTCGTACACCTGCGCCTGCGAGAAGAGCACCCGGCGCTTCCTGCGCGGCGCGCTTGGC
AGCGGGGCCATGTTCTTGCTCACGTCCCCCAGCGAGCCCAGGCCGCCCATGCCGCTCATGTTCATGCCGC
TCGCCGGGCCCATGAAGCGGGAGATGGCGGGGAAGCGCGGGTCTGGGTTGGCGCCGTACCATCCGGGGCC
AGAGGCGCTGTTCCTCATGGTGTCCTGGTACGGCGGCAGCTCGCTCATGTTGCCCAGGTTGCCGTTGCAG
TAGCCCCCCACGGCGGAT
